Addgene plasmid #177770: pcDNA3.1_Hygro(+)_GRHL1-T139A-L3F6H
Purpose: Overexpression of 3xFLAG-6xHis tagged human GRHL1 (T139A mutation)
Depositing lab: Michael Ristow. Depositing organization: ETH Zurich (Swiss Federal Institute of Technology). Publication: Grainyhead 1 acts as a drug-inducible conserved transcriptional regulator linked to insulin signaling and lifespan. Grigolon G, Araldi E, Erni R, Wu JY, Thomas C, La Fortezza M, Laube B, Pohlmann D, Stoffel M, Zarse K, Carreira EM, Ristow M, Fischer F. Nat Commun. 2022 Jan 10;13(1):107. doi: 10.1038/s41467-021-27732-4. PubMed 35013237.
Backbone
  Vector backbone: pcDNA3.1/Hygro(+) (Thermo Fisher Scientific, #V87020)
  Vector type: Mammalian Expression
Growth in bacteria
  Bacterial resistance: Ampicillin, 100 μg/mL
  Growth temperature: 37°C
  Growth strain: DH5alpha
  Copy number: High Copy
Gene/Insert
  Gene/Insert name: GRHL1
  Species: H. sapiens (human)
  Mutation: T139A
  Entrez Gene: GRHL1 (a.k.a. LBP32, MGR, NH32, TFCP2L2)
  Cloning method: Restriction Enzyme; 5′ cloning site Unknown (unknown if destroyed)
Terms and licenses: Academic/Nonprofit Terms; Industry Terms: Not Available to Industry
How to cite: pcDNA3.1_Hygro(+)_GRHL1-T139A-L3F6H was a gift from Michael Ristow (Addgene plasmid # 177770 ; http://n2t.net/addgene:177770 ; RRID:Addgene_177770)
