[The description below was written by a language model from this plasmid's Addgene catalogue record and pLannotate feature annotations shown in this document.]
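Description:
pcDNA3.1_Hygro(+)_GRHL1-T139A-L3F6H is a 7.5 kb mammalian expression plasmid built on the pcDNA3.1/Hygro(+) backbone for overexpressing a tagged point mutant of the human transcription factor Grainyhead-like 1 (GRHL1). It is maintained in E. coli at high copy through a ColE1/pUC-type origin and selected with ampicillin via the β-lactamase gene and its native promoter. An f1 origin is also present, which allows single-stranded DNA production. For selection in mammalian cells, the backbone carries a hygromycin resistance gene driven by the SV40 enhancer/early promoter and terminated by an SV40 polyadenylation signal, so stably transfected populations can be established as well as transient ones.

The expression cassette uses the human cytomegalovirus immediate-early enhancer and promoter to drive strong constitutive transcription of the GRHL1 coding sequence, which carries a threonine-to-alanine substitution at residue 139. A T7 promoter lies just upstream of the insert and could support in vitro transcription or serve as a sequencing primer site. Downstream of GRHL1, after a short unannotated stretch consistent with the linker implied by the "L3F6H" name, the annotation detects FLAG and polyhistidine fragments, matching the C-terminal 3xFLAG-6xHis tag in the catalogue entry. The tag allows immunodetection, immunoprecipitation and metal-affinity purification. A bovine growth hormone polyadenylation signal ends the transcript. The small fragments annotated as HIV-1 LTR, ble, lacI and bom are probably backbone remnants or chance sequence matches rather than functional parts. The record gives the purpose as overexpression of the T139A mutant but does not explain the functional rationale for the mutation. The cloning sites used are not recorded either.
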