Features (pLannotate 1.2.2; 22 found; start..end, strand, type, name):
    152..531     +  enhancer       CMV enhancer: human cytomegalovirus immediate early enhancer
    532..735     +  promoter       CMV promoter: human cytomegalovirus (CMV) immediate early promoter
    731..764     +  LTR            5' LTR (truncated) (fragment): truncated 5' long terminal repeat (LTR) from HIV-1
    780..798     +  promoter       T7 promoter: promoter for bacteriophage T7 RNA polymerase
    818..2671    +  CDS            GRHL1: GRHL1_HUMAN - Also known as LBP32, MGR, TFCP2L2 From Homo sapiens (Human).
   2756..2776    +  CDS            FLAG (fragment): FLAG® epitope tag, followed by an enterokinase cleavage site
   2777..2794    +  CDS            9xHis (fragment): 9xHis affinity tag
   2897..3121    +  polyA_signal   bGH poly(A) signal: bovine growth hormone polyadenylation signal
   3125..3146    +  promoter       SV40 promoter (fragment): SV40 enhancer and early promoter
   3167..3595    +  rep_origin     f1 ori (sequence partly withheld): f1 bacteriophage origin of replication; arrow indicates direction of (+) strand synthesis
   3609..3938    +  promoter       SV40 promoter: SV40 enhancer and early promoter
   3987..5012    +  CDS            HygR: aminoglycoside phosphotransferase from E. coli; aph(4)-Ia; confers resistance to hygromycin
   5022..5147    +  CDS            ble (fragment): BLE_KLEPN - Experimental evidence at protein level: Swiss-Prot protein existence level 1. Binding protein with a strong affinity to the bleomycin family of antibiotics. Binds to CL990; an antimitotic-antibiotic compound. From Klebsiella pneumoniae.
   5142..5263    +  polyA_signal   SV40 poly(A) signal: SV40 polyadenylation signal
   5336..5352    -  protein_bind   lac operator: The lac repressor binds to the lac operator to inhibit transcription in E. coli. This inhibition can be relieved by adding lactose or isopropyl-β-D-thiogalactopyranoside (IPTG). lac repressor encoded by lacI
   5360..5390    -  promoter       lac promoter: promoter for the E. coli lac operon
   5405..5426    -  protein_bind   CAP binding site: CAP binding activates transcription in the presence of cAMP. E. coli catabolite activator protein
   5439..5531    -  CDS            lacI (fragment): lac repressor; lacI; The lac repressor binds to the lac operator to inhibit transcription in E. coli. This inhibition can be relieved by adding lactose or isopropyl-β-D-thiogalactopyranoside (IPTG).
   5714..6302    -  rep_origin     ori: high-copy-number ColE1/pMB1/pBR322/pUC origin of replication
   6473..7333    -  CDS            AmpR: β-lactamase; bla; confers resistance to ampicillin, carbenicillin, and related antibiotics
   7334..7438    -  promoter       AmpR promoter: bla
   7497..7549    -  misc_feature   bom (fragment): basis of mobility region from pBR322
>Addgene plasmid #177770 | pcDNA3.1_Hygro(+)_GRHL1-T139A-L3F6H | addgene full sequence | sequence record 354551 | Addgene NGS Result
CTCCCTGCTTGTGTGTTGGAGGTCGCTGAGTAGTGCGCGAGCAAAATTTAAGCTACAACAAGGCAAGGCT
TGACCGACAATTGCATGAAGAATCTGCTTAGGGTTAGGCGTTTTGCGCTGCTTCGCGATGTACGGGCCAG
ATATACGCGTTGACATTGATTATTGACTAGTTATTAATAGTAATCAATTACGGGGTCATTAGTTCATAGC
CCATATATGGAGTTCCGCGTTACATAACTTACGGTAAATGGCCCGCCTGGCTGACCGCCCAACGACCCCC
GCCCATTGACGTCAATAATGACGTATGTTCCCATAGTAACGCCAATAGGGACTTTCCATTGACGTCAATG
GGTGGAGTATTTACGGTAAACTGCCCACTTGGCAGTACATCAAGTGTATCATATGCCAAGTACGCCCCCT
ATTGACGTCAATGACGGTAAATGGCCCGCCTGGCATTATGCCCAGTACATGACCTTATGGGACTTTCCTA
CTTGGCAGTACATCTACGTATTAGTCATCGCTATTACCATGGTGATGCGGTTTTGGCAGTACATCAATGG
GCGTGGATAGCGGTTTGACTCACGGGGATTTCCAAGTCTCCACCCCATTGACGTCAATGGGAGTTTGTTT
TGGCACCAAAATCAACGGGACTTTCCAAAATGTCGTAACAACTCCGCCCCATTGACGCAAATGGGCGGTA
GGCGTGTACGGTGGGAGGTCTATATAAGCAGAGCTCTCTGGCTAACTAGAGAACCCACTGCTTACTGGCT
TATCGAAATTAATACGACTCACTATAGGGAGACCCAAGCTGGCTAGCATGACACAGGAGTACGACAACAA
ACGGCCAGTGTTGGTTCTTCAGAATGAAGCACTTTATCCACAGCGGCGGTCCTACACTAGTGAGGATGAG
GCCTGGAAATCCTTCCTGGAAAACCCTCTCACTGCAGCGACCAAAGCGATGATGAGCATCAATGGAGATG
AAGACAGCGCCGCTGCGCTGGGCCTGCTCTATGACTACTACAAGGTTCCAAGAGAGAGAAGGTCATCAAC
AGCAAAGCCAGAGGTGGAGCACCCTGAGCCAGATCACAGCAAAAGAAACAGCATACCAATTGTGACAGAG
CAGCCCCTCATCTCTGCTGGAGAAAACAGAGTGCAAGTACTGAAAAATGTGCCATTTAACATTGTCCTTC
CCCATGGCAACCAGCTGGGCATTGATAAGAGAGGCCATCTGGCCGCTCCAGATACGACAGTCACTGTCTC
CATAGCAACGATGCCTACCCACTCCATCAAGACAGAAACCCAGCCACATGGCTTCGCTGTGGGAATCCCC
CCAGCAGTGTATCATCCTGAGCCCACTGAGCGGGTGGTGGTTTTCGATCGGAATCTCAATACTGACCAGT
TCAGCTCTGGTGCTCAAGCCCCAAATGCTCAAAGGCGAACTCCAGACTCGACCTTCTCAGAGACCTTCAA
GGAAGGCGTTCAGGAGGTTTTCTTCCCCTCGGATCTCAGTCTGCGGATGCCTGGCATGAATTCAGAGGAC
TATGTTTTTGACAGTGTTTCTGGGAACAACTTTGAATATACCCTAGAAGCTTCAAAATCACTTCGACAGA
AGCCAGGAGACAGTACCATGACGTACCTGAACAAAGGCCAGTTCTATCCCATCACCTTGAAGGAGGTGAG
CAGCAGTGAAGGAATCCATCATCCCATCAGCAAAGTTCGAAGTGTGATCATGGTGGTTTTTGCTGAAGAC
AAAAGCAGAGAAGATCAGTTAAGGCATTGGAAGTACTGGCACTCCCGGCAGCACACCGCTAAACAAAGAT
GCATTGACATAGCTGACTATAAAGAAAGCTTCAACACTATCAGTAACGTCGAGGAGATTGCGTATAACGC
CATTTCCTTCACATGGGACATCAACGATGAAGCAAAGGTTTTCATCTCTGTGAACTGCTTAAGCACAGAT
TTCTCTTCCCAGAAGGGAGTGAAGGGGTTGCCTCTTAACATTCAAATTGATACCTATAGTTACAACAACC
GCAGCAACAAGCCTGTGCACCGGGCCTACTGCCAGATCAAGGTCTTCTGTGACAAGGGAGCTGAGCGGAA
AATCAGGGATGAAGAACGAAAGCAAAGCAAAAGAAAAGTTTCTGATGTTAAAGTGCCACTGCTTCCCTCT
CACAAGCGAATGGATATCACAGTTTTCAAACCCTTCATTGATCTCGATACTCAGCCTGTCCTCTTCATTC
CTGACGTGCACTTTGCCAACTTGCAGCGGGGCACTCATGTCCTTCCCATTGCCTCTGAAGAATTGGAGGG
TGAAGGCTCTGTCTTGAAAAGGGGGCCGTACGGCACAGAAGATGACTTTGCTGTCCCTCCTTCTACCAAG
CTGGCCCGGATAGAAGAACCAAAGAGAGTGCTGCTCTACGTTCGAAAGGAGTCAGAAGAAGTCTTTGATG
CCCTGATGCTCAAAACCCCATCTTTGAAGGGCTTGATGGAAGCTATCTCAGACAAATACGATGTTCCCCA
TGACAAGATTGGGAAAATATTCAAGAAGTGTAAAAAGGGGATCCTGGTGAACATGGACGACAACATTGTG
AAGCATTACTCCAATGAGGACACCTTCCAGCTGCAGATTGAAGAAGCCGGGGGGTCTTACAAGCTCACCC
TGACGGAGATCGGTACCGGCGGCGGCGGCGGCAGCGGCGGCGGCGGCAGCGACTACAAGGACCACGACGG
CGACTACAAGGACCACGACATCGACTACAAGGACGACGACGACAAGCACCACCACCACCACCACTAAGGA
TCCACTAGTCCAGTGTGGTGGAATTCTGCAGATATCCAGCACAGTGGCGGCCGCTCGAGTCTAGAGGGCC
CGTTTAAACCCGCTGATCAGCCTCGACTGTGCCTTCTAGTTGCCAGCCATCTGTTGTTTGCCCCTCCCCC
GTGCCTTCCTTGACCCTGGAAGGTGCCACTCCCACTGTCCTTTCCTAATAAAATGAGGAAATTGCATCGC
ATTGTCTGAGTAGGTGTCATTCTATTCTGGGGGGTGGGGTGGGGCAGGACAGCAAGGGGGAGGATTGGGA
AGACAATAGCAGGCATGCTGGGGATGCGGTGGGCTCTATGGCTTCTGAGGCGGAAAGAACCAGCTGGGGC
TCTAGGGGGTATCCCC
[124 nt withheld, positions 3167-3290]
C
[91 nt withheld, positions 3292-3382]
A
[49 nt withheld, positions 3384-3432]
CCTTTGACGTTGGAGTCCACGTTCTTT
[37 nt withheld, positions 3460-3496]
ACCCTATCTCGGTCTATTCTTTTGATTTATAAGGGATTTTGCCGATTTCGGCCTATTGGTTAAAAAATGA
GCTGATTTAACAAAAATTTAACGCGAATTAATTCTGTGGAATGTGTGTCAGTTAGGGTGTGGAAAGTCCC
CAGGCTCCCCAGCAGGCAGAAGTATGCAAAGCATGCATCTCAATTAGTCAGCAACCAGGTGTGGAAAGTC
CCCAGGCTCCCCAGCAGGCAGAAGTATGCAAAGCATGCATCTCAATTAGTCAGCAACCATAGTCCCGCCC
CTAACTCCGCCCATCCCGCCCCTAACTCCGCCCAGTTCCGCCCATTCTCCGCCCCATGGCTGACTAATTT
TTTTTATTTATGCAGAGGCCGAGGCCGCCTCTGCCTCTGAGCTATTCCAGAAGTAGTGAGGAGGCTTTTT
TGGAGGCCTAGGCTTTTGCAAAAAGCTCCCGGGAGCTTGTATATCCATTTTCGGATCTGATCAGCACGTG
ATGAAAAAGCCTGAACTCACCGCGACGTCTGTCGAGAAGTTTCTGATCGAAAAGTTCGACAGCGTCTCCG
ACCTGATGCAGCTCTCGGAGGGCGAAGAATCTCGTGCTTTCAGCTTCGATGTAGGAGGGCGTGGATATGT
CCTGCGGGTAAATAGCTGCGCCGATGGTTTCTACAAAGATCGTTATGTTTATCGGCACTTTGCATCGGCC
GCGCTCCCGATTCCGGAAGTGCTTGACATTGGGGAATTCAGCGAGAGCCTGACCTATTGCATCTCCCGCC
GTGCACAGGGTGTCACGTTGCAAGACCTGCCTGAAACCGAACTGCCCGCTGTTCTGCAGCCGGTCGCGGA
GGCCATGGATGCGATCGCTGCGGCCGATCTTAGCCAGACGAGCGGGTTCGGCCCATTCGGACCGCAAGGA
ATCGGTCAATACACTACATGGCGTGATTTCATATGCGCGATTGCTGATCCCCATGTGTATCACTGGCAAA
CTGTGATGGACGACACCGTCAGTGCGTCCGTCGCGCAGGCTCTCGATGAGCTGATGCTTTGGGCCGAGGA
CTGCCCCGAAGTCCGGCACCTCGTGCACGCGGATTTCGGCTCCAACAATGTCCTGACGGACAATGGCCGC
ATAACAGCGGTCATTGACTGGAGCGAGGCGATGTTCGGGGATTCCCAATACGAGGTCGCCAACATCTTCT
TCTGGAGGCCGTGGTTGGCTTGTATGGAGCAGCAGACGCGCTACTTCGAGCGGAGGCATCCGGAGCTTGC
AGGATCGCCGCGGCTCCGGGCGTATATGCTCCGCATTGGTCTTGACCAACTCTATCAGAGCTTGGTTGAC
GGCAATTTCGATGATGCAGCTTGGGCGCAGGGTCGATGCGACGCAATCGTCCGATCCGGAGCCGGGACTG
TCGGGCGTACACAAATCGCCCGCAGAAGCGCGGCCGTCTGGACCGATGGCTGTGTAGAAGTACTCGCCGA
TAGTGGAAACCGACGCCCCAGCACTCGTCCGAGGGCAAAGGAATAGCACGTGCTACGAGATTTCGATTCC
ACCGCCGCCTTCTATGAAAGGTTGGGCTTCGGAATCGTTTTCCGGGACGCCGGCTGGATGATCCTCCAGC
GCGGGGATCTCATGCTGGAGTTCTTCGCCCACCCCAACTTGTTTATTGCAGCTTATAATGGTTACAAATA
AAGCAATAGCATCACAAATTTCACAAATAAAGCATTTTTTTCACTGCATTCTAGTTGTGGTTTGTCCAAA
CTCATCAATGTATCTTATCATGTCTGTATACCGTCGACCTCTAGCTAGAGCTTGGCGTAATCATGGTCAT
AGCTGTTTCCTGTGTGAAATTGTTATCCGCTCACAATTCCACACAACATACGAGCCGGAAGCATAAAGTG
TAAAGCCTGGGGTGCCTAATGAGTGAGCTAACTCACATTAATTGCGTTGCGCTCACTGCCCGCTTTCCAG
TCGGGAAACCTGTCGTGCCAGCTGCATTAATGAATCGGCCAACGCGCGGGGAGAGGCGGTTTGCGTATTG
GGCGCTCTTCCGCTTCCTCGCTCACTGACTCGCTGCGCTCGGTCGTTCGGCTGCGGCGAGCGGTATCAGC
TCACTCAAAGGCGGTAATACGGTTATCCACAGAATCAGGGGATAACGCAGGAAAGAACATGTGAGCAAAA
GGCCAGCAAAAGGCCAGGAACCGTAAAAAGGCCGCGTTGCTGGCGTTTTTCCATAGGCTCCGCCCCCCTG
ACGAGCATCACAAAAATCGACGCTCAAGTCAGAGGTGGCGAAACCCGACAGGACTATAAAGATACCAGGC
GTTTCCCCCTGGAAGCTCCCTCGTGCGCTCTCCTGTTCCGACCCTGCCGCTTACCGGATACCTGTCCGCC
TTTCTCCCTTCGGGAAGCGTGGCGCTTTCTCATAGCTCACGCTGTAGGTATCTCAGTTCGGTGTAGGTCG
TTCGCTCCAAGCTGGGCTGTGTGCACGAACCCCCCGTTCAGCCCGACCGCTGCGCCTTATCCGGTAACTA
TCGTCTTGAGTCCAACCCGGTAAGACACGACTTATCGCCACTGGCAGCAGCCACTGGTAACAGGATTAGC
AGAGCGAGGTATGTAGGCGGTGCTACAGAGTTCTTGAAGTGGTGGCCTAACTACGGCTACACTAGAAGAA
CAGTATTTGGTATCTGCGCTCTGCTGAAGCCAGTTACCTTCGGAAAAAGAGTTGGTAGCTCTTGATCCGG
CAAACAAACCACCGCTGGTAGCGGTGGTTTTTTTGTTTGCAAGCAGCAGATTACGCGCAGAAAAAAAGGA
TCTCAAGAAGATCCTTTGATCTTTTCTACGGGGTCTGACGCTCAGTGGAACGAAAACTCACGTTAAGGGA
TTTTGGTCATGAGATTATCAAAAAGGATCTTCACCTAGATCCTTTTAAATTAAAAATGAAGTTTTAAATC
AATCTAAAGTATATATGAGTAAACTTGGTCTGACAGTTACCAATGCTTAATCAGTGAGGCACCTATCTCA
GCGATCTGTCTATTTCGTTCATCCATAGTTGCCTGACTCCCCGTCGTGTAGATAACTACGATACGGGAGG
GCTTACCATCTGGCCCCAGTGCTGCAATGATACCGCGAGACCCACGCTCACCGGCTCCAGATTTATCAGC
AATAAACCAGCCAGCCGGAAGGGCCGAGCGCAGAAGTGGTCCTGCAACTTTATCCGCCTCCATCCAGTCT
ATTAATTGTTGCCGGGAAGCTAGAGTAAGTAGTTCGCCAGTTAATAGTTTGCGCAACGTTGTTGCCATTG
CTACAGGCATCGTGGTGTCACGCTCGTCGTTTGGTATGGCTTCATTCAGCTCCGGTTCCCAACGATCAAG
GCGAGTTACATGATCCCCCATGTTGTGCAAAAAAGCGGTTAGCTCCTTCGGTCCTCCGATCGTTGTCAGA
AGTAAGTTGGCCGCAGTGTTATCACTCATGGTTATGGCAGCACTGCATAATTCTCTTACTGTCATGCCAT
CCGTAAGATGCTTTTCTGTGACTGGTGAGTACTCAACCAAGTCATTCTGAGAATAGTGTATGCGGCGACC
GAGTTGCTCTTGCCCGGCGTCAATACGGGATAATACCGCGCCACATAGCAGAACTTTAAAAGTGCTCATC
ATTGGAAAACGTTCTTCGGGGCGAAAACTCTCAAGGATCTTACCGCTGTTGAGATCCAGTTCGATGTAAC
CCACTCGTGCACCCAACTGATCTTCAGCATCTTTTACTTTCACCAGCGTTTCTGGGTGAGCAAAAACAGG
AAGGCAAAATGCCGCAAAAAAGGGAATAAGGGCGACACGGAAATGTTGAATACTCATACTCTTCCTTTTT
CAATATTATTGAAGCATTTATCAGGGTTATTGTCTCATGAGCGGATACATATTTGAATGTATTTAGAAAA
ATAAACAAATAGGGGTTCCGCGCACATTTCCCCGAAAAGTGCCACCTGACGTCGACGGATCGGGAGATCT
CCCGATCCCCTATGGTGCACTCTCAGTACAATCTGCTCTGATGCCGCATAGTTAAGCCAGTATCTG
