>Addgene plasmid #177770 | pcDNA3.1_Hygro(+)_GRHL1-T139A-L3F6H | depositor partial sequence | sequence record 344949 | Vector sequence identical to pcDNA3.1_Hygro(+)_GRHL1-L3F6H except for codon encoding T139 (ACA) mutated to GCC
AGGCCATCTGGCCGCTCCAGATA
